>Addgene plasmid #193627 | pEXP5-NT/pLux LuxI | addgene full sequence | sequence record 382190 | Addgene NGS Result
GATCTGAGCTGGCGTACGCGTTGAACACTTCACAGATGATAGGGATTCGGGTAAAGAGCGTGTCATTGGG
GGCTTATACAGGCGTTACAATTACTTAACATAAGCACCTGTAGGATCGTACAGGTTTACGCAAGAAAATG
GTTTGTTATAGTCGTCTAGAAATAATTTTGTTTAACTTTAAGAAGGAGATATACCATGTCTGGTTCTCAT
CATCATCATCATCATGGTAGCAGCGGCGAAAACCTGTATTTTCAGTCCATGACCATTATGATTAAAAAAT
CGGATTTTCTGGCAATTCCGTCGGAAGAATATAAAGGTATTCTGAGTCTGCGTTATCAAGTGTTTAAACA
ACGCCTGGAATGGGACCTGGTTGTGGAAAATAACCTGGAAAGCGATGAATATGATAACAGCAATGCAGAA
TATATTTATGCGTGTGATGATACCGAAAATGTGAGTGGCTGCTGGCGTCTGCTGCCGACCACCGGTGATT
ATATGCTGAAAAGTGTTTTTCCGGAACTGCTGGGTCAACAGAGTGCGCCGAAAGATCCGAATATTGTCGA
ACTGAGTCGTTTTGCGGTGGGTAAAAATAGCAGCAAAATTAATAACTCTGCGAGTGAAATTACCATGAAA
CTGTTTGAAGCGATTTATAAACACGCGGTTAGTCAAGGTATTACCGAATATGTGACCGTGACCAGCACCG
CAATTGAACGCTTTCTGAAACGTATTAAAGTTCCGTGTCATCGTATTGGCGACAAAGAAATTCATGTGCT
GGGTGATACCAAATCGGTTGTGCTGTCTATGCCGATTAATGAACAGTTTAAAAAAGCAGTCCTGAATGCA
GCGAACGACGAAAATTACGCCCTGGCAGCGTAAAGGGTGATCCGGCTGCTAACAAAGCCCGAAAGGAAGC
TGAGTTGGCTGCTGCCACCGCTGAGCAATAACTAGCATAACCCCTTGGGGCCTCTAAACGGGTCTTGAGG
GGTTTTTTGCTGAAAGGAGGAACTATATCCGGATAATTCTTGAAGACGAAAGGGCCTCGTGATACGCCTA
TTTTTATAGGTTAATGTCATGATAATAATGGTTTCTTAGACGTCAGGTGGCACTTTTCGGGGAAATGTGC
GCGGAACCCCTATTTGTTTATTTTTCTAAATACATTCAAATATGTATCCGCTCATGAGACAATAACCCTG
ATAAATGCTTCAATAATATTGAAAAAGGAAGAGTATGAGTATTCAACATTTCCGTGTCGCCCTTATTCCC
TTTTTTGCGGCATTTTGCCTTCCTGTTTTTGCTCACCCAGAAACGCTGGTGAAAGTAAAAGATGCTGAAG
ATCAGTTGGGTGCACGAGTGGGTTACATCGAACTGGATCTCAACAGCGGTAAGATCCTTGAGAGTTTTCG
CCCCGAAGAACGTTTTCCAATGATGAGCACTTTTAAAGTTCTGCTATGTGGCGCGGTATTATCCCGTGTT
GACGCCGGGCAAGAGCAACTCGGTCGCCGCATACACTATTCTCAGAATGACTTGGTTGAGTACTCACCAG
TCACAGAAAAGCATCTTACGGATGGCATGACAGTAAGAGAATTATGCAGTGCTGCCATAACCATGAGTGA
TAACACTGCGGCCAACTTACTTCTGACAACGATCGGAGGACCGAAGGAGCTAACCGCTTTTTTGCACAAC
ATGGGGGATCATGTAACTCGCCTTGATCGTTGGGAACCGGAGCTGAATGAAGCCATACCAAACGACGAGC
GTGACACCACGATGCCTGTAGCAATGGCAACAACGTTGCGCAAACTATTAACTGGCGAACTACTTACTCT
AGCTTCCCGGCAACAATTAATAGACTGGATGGAGGCGGATAAAGTTGCAGGACCACTTCTGCGCTCGGCC
CTTCCGGCTGGCTGGTTTATTGCTGATAAATCTGGAGCCGGTGAGCGTGGGTCTCGCGGTATCATTGCAG
CACTGGGGCCAGATGGTAAGCCCTCCCGTATCGTAGTTATCTACACGACGGGGAGTCAGGCAACTATGGA
TGAACGAAATAGACAGATCGCTGAGATAGGTGCCTCACTGATTAAGCATTGGTAACTGTCAGACCAAGTT
TACTCATATATACTTTAGATTGATTTAAAACTTCATTTTTAATTTAAAAGGATCTAGGTGAAGATCCTTT
TTGATAATCTCATGACCAAAATCCCTTAACGTGAGTTTTCGTTCCACTGAGCGTCAGACCCCGTAGAAAA
GATCAAAGGATCTTCTTGAGATCCTTTTTTTCTGCGCGTAATCTGCTGCTTGCAAACAAAAAAACCACCG
CTACCAGCGGTGGTTTGTTTGCCGGATCAAGAGCTACCAACTCTTTTTCCGAAGGTAACTGGCTTCAGCA
GAGCGCAGATACCAAATACTGTTCTTCTAGTGTAGCCGTAGTTAGGCCACCACTTCAAGAACTCTGTAGC
ACCGCCTACATACCTCGCTCTGCTAATCCTGTTACCAGTGGCTGCTGCCAGTGGCGATAAGTCGTGTCTT
ACCGGGTTGGACTCAAGACGATAGTTACCGGATAAGGCGCAGCGGTCGGGCTGAACGGGGGGTTCGTGCA
CACAGCCCAGCTTGGAGCGAACGACCTACACCGAACTGAGATACCTACAGCGTGAGCTATGAGAAAGCGC
CACGCTTCCCGAAGGGAGAAAGGCGGACAGGTATCCGGTAAGCGGCAGGGTCGGAACAGGAGAGCGCACG
AGGGAGCTTCCAGGGGGAAACGCCTGGTATCTTTATAGTCCTGTCGGGTTTCGCCACCTCTGACTTGAGC
GTCGATTTTTGTGATGCTCGTCAGGGGGGCGGAGCCTATGGAAAAACGCCAGCAACGCGGCCTTTTTACG
GTTCCTGGCCTTTTGCTGGCCTTTTGCTCACATGTTCTTTCCTGCGTTATCCCCTGATTCTGTGGATAAC
CGTATTACCGCCTTTGAGTGAGCTGATACCGCTCGCCGCAGCCGAACGACCGAGCGCAGCGAGTCAGTGA
GCGAGGAAGCGGAAGAGCGCCTGATGCGGTATTTTCTCCTTACGCATCTGTGCGGTATTTCACACCGCAA
TGGTGCACTCTCAGTACAATCTGCTCTGATGCCGCATAGTTAAGCCAGTATACACTCCGCTATCGCTACG
CTTCGTTAATACAGATGTAGGTGTTCCACAGGGTAGCCAGCAGCATCCTGCGATGCAGATCCGGAACATA
ATGGTGCAGGGCGCTGACTTCCGCGTTTCCAGACTTTACGAAACACGGAAACCGAAGACCATTCATGTTG
TTGCTCAGGTCGCAGACGTTTTGCAGCAGCAGTCGCTTCACGTTCGCTCGCGTATCGGTGATTCATTCTG
CTAACCAGTAAGGCAACCCCGCCAGCCTAGCCGGGTCCTCAACGACAGGAGCACGATCATGCGCACCCGT
GGCCAGGACCCAACGCTGCCCGA
Features (pLannotate 1.2.2; 11 found; start..end, strand, type, name):
    167..189     +  RBS            RBS: efficient ribosome binding site from bacteriophage T7 gene 10 (Olins and Rangwala, 1989)
    208..228     +  CDS            capTEV™ (fragment): composite tag for in vivo biotinylation, TEV protease cleavage, and 6xHis tagging
    238..258     +  CDS            TEV site: tobacco etch virus (TEV) protease recognition and cleavage site
    259..837     +  CDS            luxI: LUXI_ALIFS - Protein inferred from homology: Swiss-Prot protein existence level 3. Required for the synthesis of OHHL (N-(3-oxohexanoyl)-L- homoserine lactone) also known as VAI or N-(beta-ketocaproyl)homoserine lactone or 3-oxo-N-(tetrahydro-2-oxo-3-furanyl)-hexanamide, an autoinducer molecule which binds to LuxR and thus acts in bioluminescence regulation. From Aliivibrio fischeri (Vibrio fischeri).
    885..934     +  CDS            SET1 (fragment): solubility-enhancement tag derived from T7 phage gene 10B
    942..989     +  terminator     T7 terminator: transcription terminator for bacteriophage T7 RNA polymerase
   1120..1224    +  promoter       AmpR promoter: bla
   1225..2085    +  CDS            AmpR: β-lactamase; bla; confers resistance to ampicillin, carbenicillin, and related antibiotics
   2256..2844    +  rep_origin     ori: high-copy-number ColE1/pMB1/pBR322/pUC origin of replication
   3030..3150    -  misc_feature   bom (fragment): basis of mobility region from pBR322
   3149..3328    -  CDS            YPB2_ECOLX (fragment): Protein predicted: Swiss-Prot protein existence level 4. From Escherichia coli.
