[The description below was written by a language model from this plasmid's Addgene catalogue record and pLannotate feature annotations shown in this document.]
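Description:
pEXP5-NT/pLux LuxI is a small (about 3.5 kb) bacterial expression plasmid built on the commercial pEXP5-NT backbone, in which the original T7 RNA polymerase promoter has been replaced by the Lux promoter. It is maintained in E. coli at high copy through a ColE1/pUC-type origin and selected with ampicillin via a β-lactamase (AmpR) cassette driven by its own promoter. A fragment of the pBR322 bom region is also detected in the backbone.

The payload is LuxI, the Vibrio (Aliivibrio) fischeri autoinducer synthase that produces N-(3-oxohexanoyl)-L-homoserine lactone (3OC6-HSL), supplied here as a synthetic, E. coli codon-optimized coding sequence inserted by Gibson assembly. Translation is directed by the strong T7 gene 10 ribosome binding site. The protein carries an N-terminal 6xHis tag followed by a TEV protease cleavage site, allowing affinity purification and tag removal. A T7 terminator lies downstream of the coding region. The short "SET1" hit between the gene and the terminator is probably residual backbone sequence derived from T7 gene 10 rather than a functional fusion. The Lux promoter itself is not annotated in the feature table, but it presumably lies upstream of the RBS.

Because the Lux promoter is activated by LuxR bound to 3OC6-HSL, LuxI is expressed only when that complex is present. LuxR is not encoded on this plasmid and must be provided separately. Since LuxI synthesizes the same signal that induces it, the construct can act as a signal-amplifying or relaying module. The associated work used such parts in cell-free quorum-sensing gene circuits for bidirectional communication between droplet interface bilayer compartments.
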