Addgene plasmid #193627: pEXP5-NT/pLux LuxI
Purpose: Inducible expression of LuxI by the transcription factor complex LuxR-3OC6 homoserine lactone (HSL). LuxI is codon optimized for E. coli.
Depositing lab: Dora Tang. Depositing organization: Max Planck Institute of Molecular Cell Biology and Genetics. Publication: Bidirectional communication between droplet interface bilayers driven by cell-free quorum sensing gene circuits. Gonzales DT, Suraritdechachai S, Zechner C, Tang T-YD. ChemSystemsChem 2023 10.1002/syst.202300029.
Backbone
  Vector backbone: pEXP5-NT
  Backbone manufacturer: Invitrogen
  Backbone size w/o insert (bp): 2775
  Total vector size (bp): 3453
  Modifications to backbone: Promoter is switched from T7 RNAP promoter to Lux promoter.
  Vector type: Bacterial Expression
Growth in bacteria
  Bacterial resistance: Ampicillin, 100 μg/mL
  Growth temperature: 37°C
  Growth strain: DH5alpha
  Copy number: High Copy
Gene/Insert
  Gene/Insert name: LuxI
  Species: Synthetic; Vibrio fischeri
  Insert size (bp): 678
  Promoter: Lux promoter
  Tag / fusion protein: 6xHis (N terminal on insert)
  Cloning method: Gibson Cloning
  Sequencing primers: 5′ TCGGTGATTCATTCTGCT
Terms and licenses: Academic/Nonprofit Terms; Industry Terms: Not Available to Industry
Depositor comments: Please visit https://www.biorxiv.org/content/10.1101/2023.03.04.531082v1 for bioRxiv preprint.
How to cite: pEXP5-NT/pLux LuxI was a gift from Dora Tang (Addgene plasmid # 193627 ; http://n2t.net/addgene:193627 ; RRID:Addgene_193627)
